>Addgene plasmid #12840 | DCT.VV.Orf152 | addgene partial sequence | sequence record 19229 | T7 5'-TAATACGACTCACTATAGGG-3'
GTACCGAGCTCGGATCCAGTACCCTTCACCGAATTCCAGCTGACCACCATGGGTACGAACGGCGTTAGAG
TATTTGTCATTTTATATTTGTTGGCTGTATGCGGATGTATCGAATACGACGTAGACGATAATGTACATAT
TTGTACCCACACTAACGTGTCACATATTAATCACACTAGTTGGTATTATAATGATAAGGTTATAGCGCTA
GCCACCGAGGATAAAACTTCTGGTTATATATCATCATTCATAAAACGCGTTAATATCTCATTAACTTGTT
TAAATATATCGAGTTTGCGGTACGAAGATTCTGGTACATACAAAGGAGTATCGCATCTAAAAGATGGAGT
CATCGTTACAACTACTATGAATATATCTGTAAAGGCTAATATCATTGACTTGACTGGTAGAGTGCGTTAT
CTAACCAGAAATTATTGCGAAGTTAAAATACGATGCGAAATAACATCTTTCGCGCTTAATGGTTCTACTA
CACCACCACATATGATATTAGGAACAGTAGATAAATGGAAATATCTTCCATTTCCTACAGATGATTATAG
ATACGTAGGGGAACTGAAAAGATATATATCTGGAAACCCATATCCAACAGAGTCGCTAGCGTTAGAAATT
AGCTCGACGTTTAATCGGTTTACTATCGTTAAAAATTTGAACGATGACGAGTTTTCTTGTTATCTGTTTT
CACAAAATTATAGTTTCCATAAAATGTTGAATGTGCGTAACATTTGTGAATCCGAATGGGAGGCGTTAAA
TAATAATAACG
