[The description below was written by a language model from this plasmid's Addgene catalogue record.]
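Description:
DCT.VV.Orf152 is a mammalian expression plasmid built on the commercial pcDNA 3.1D V5-His-TOPO backbone (about 5.5 kb without insert) and carrying a 969 bp open reading frame from vaccinia virus, designated VV.Orf152 within its library and alternatively named VV_WR_044. The insert is recorded as being flanked by intact BamHI sites at both ends, and it can be read from the upstream T7 priming site. The plasmid is maintained at high copy in E. coli under ampicillin selection, and it carries a neomycin resistance marker that permits G418 selection in mammalian cells. No feature table is supplied. The record therefore does not itself list the promoter or state whether the insert is in frame with the C-terminal V5 and polyhistidine tags implied by the backbone name. Vectors of the pcDNA3.1 family generally drive expression from the CMV immediate-early promoter.

The construct is one member of a library of individually cloned vaccinia virus ORFs, made to identify poxvirus determinants recognised by CD8+ T cells in the context of smallpox vaccine design and characterisation. In such work, each viral ORF is expressed in mammalian cells so that its product can be tested for T cell recognition. The plasmid was designed for screening, and the record warns that its sequence may differ from the current canonical version of the gene. The library names are internal to this collection, so the corresponding ORF names in the Copenhagen and WR strains, along with sequencing notes, must be taken from the supplementary data that accompany the kit.
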