Addgene plasmid #12840: DCT.VV.Orf152
Purpose: This plasmid was designed for screening purposes and may contain discrepancies relative to the current canonical GenBank version of the gene.
Depositing lab: Jack Bennink & Jon Yewdell. Depositing organization: National Institute of Allergy and Infectious Diseases (NIAID). Publication: Identification of poxvirus CD8+ T cell determinants to enable rational design and characterization of smallpox vaccines. Tscharke DC, Karupiah G, Zhou J, Palmore T, Irvine KR, Haeryfar SM, Williams S, Sidney J, Sette A, Bennink JR, Yewdell JW. J Exp Med. 2005 January 3; 201(1): 95–104. 10.1084/jem.20041912 PubMed 15623576.
Backbone
  Vector backbone: pcDNA 3.1D V5-His-TOPO
  Backbone manufacturer: Invitrogen
  Backbone size w/o insert (bp): 5514
  Vector type: Mammalian Expression
  Selectable markers: Neomycin (select with G418)
Growth in bacteria
  Bacterial resistance: Ampicillin, 100 μg/mL
  Growth temperature: 37°C
  Growth strain: DH5alpha
  Copy number: High Copy
Gene/Insert
  Gene/Insert name: VV.Orf152 (alt name: VV_WR_044)
  Species: Vaccinia Virus
  Insert size (bp): 969
  Cloning method: Restriction Enzyme; 5′ cloning site BamHI (not destroyed); 3′ cloning site BamHI (not destroyed)
  Sequencing primers: 5′ Universal T7
Terms and licenses: Academic/Nonprofit Terms; Industry Terms: Not Available to Industry
Depositor comments: Please see the Vaccinia kit page ( https://www.addgene.org/vvorf/ ) for more information. The kit page contains the supplemental VVOrfData spreadsheet, which includes important information about this plasmid. The plasmid and insert names provided here relate only to this library. The name of the ORF (if present) in VACV strain Copenhagen and the name of the ORF (if annotated) in VACV strain WR sequence can be found in VVOrfData spreadsheet. Please note that the amino acid sequence given for each ORF in the spreadsheet may contain some errors. Additionally, changes from the expected sequence may be present in these plasmids. Please see Addgene's quality control sequence and sequencing notes in the VVOrfData spreadsheet before ordering this plasmid.
How to cite: DCT.VV.Orf152 was a gift from Jack Bennink & Jon Yewdell (Addgene plasmid # 12840 ; http://n2t.net/addgene:12840 ; RRID:Addgene_12840)
